Addgene plasmid #96925: pXPR_050
Purpose: (Empty Backbone) lentiviral expression of gRNA scaffold
Depositing lab: John Doench & David Root. Depositing organization: Broad Institute. Publication: Optimized libraries for CRISPR-Cas9 genetic screens with multiple modalities. Sanson KR, Hanna RE, Hegde M, Donovan KF, Strand C, Sullender ME, Vaimberg EW, Goodale A, Root DE, Piccioni F, Doench JG. Nat Commun. 2018 Dec 21;9(1):5416. doi: 10.1038/s41467-018-07901-8. PubMed 30575746.
Backbone
  Vector backbone: pXPR
  Vector type: Mammalian Expression, Lentiviral
  Selectable markers: Puromycin
Growth in bacteria
  Bacterial resistance: Ampicillin, 100 μg/mL
  Growth temperature: 37°C
  Growth strain: NEB Stable
  Copy number: Unknown
Gene/Insert
  Gene/Insert name: None
Terms and licenses: Academic/Nonprofit Terms; Industry Terms: Not Available to Industry
Depositor comments: Please visit https://www.biorxiv.org/content/early/2018/06/27/356626 for bioRxiv preprint. Cloning protocols can be found on the Broad Institute's website: https://portals.broadinstitute.org/gpp/public/resources/protocols
How to cite: pXPR_050 was a gift from John Doench & David Root (Addgene plasmid # 96925 ; http://n2t.net/addgene:96925 ; RRID:Addgene_96925)
