[The description below was written by a language model from this plasmid's Addgene catalogue record and the feature table of its GenBank file.]
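Description:
pXPR_050 is an 8.3 kb empty-backbone lentiviral vector built on the pXPR backbone and intended for expressing CRISPR guide RNAs in mammalian cells. It carries no gene insert. In bacteria it is maintained through a high-copy ColE1/pUC-type origin and selected with ampicillin via the bla (AmpR) gene. An f1 origin, an SV40 origin, and flanking lac, T7 and T3 promoter elements are carried over from the parental cloning backbone.

The viral portion follows a third-generation, self-inactivating design. An RSV promoter drives a truncated HIV-1 5' LTR, so genomic RNA is produced in packaging cells without Tat. This is followed by the Psi packaging signal, the Rev response element for nuclear export of the unspliced transcript, and a cPPT/CTS element. The 3' LTR has a U3 deletion that inactivates LTR promoter activity after integration, and an SV40 polyadenylation signal lies downstream of it.

Between the LTRs there are two expression units. A human U6 RNA polymerase III promoter is positioned to transcribe the guide RNA. The stated purpose refers to a gRNA scaffold, but the feature table does not annotate the scaffold or the cloning site for the targeting sequence. Downstream, the EF-1-alpha promoter with its first intron drives puromycin N-acetyltransferase, followed by a WPRE to enhance transcript expression, which allows puromycin selection of transduced cells.

No Cas9 or other nuclease is annotated, so the vector appears to supply only the guide and would be used in cells that obtain the Cas protein separately. The associated publication concerns optimized libraries for CRISPR-Cas9 genetic screens, consistent with use as a recipient for individual guides or pooled guide libraries.
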