LOCUS       Exported 8343 bp ds-DNA circular SYN 12-MAY-2021
DEFINITION  lentiviral expression of gRNA scaffold.
ACCESSION   .
VERSION     .
KEYWORDS    pXPR_050
SOURCE      synthetic DNA construct
  ORGANISM  synthetic DNA construct
REFERENCE   1 (bases 1 to 8343)
  AUTHORS   Sanson KR, Hanna RE, Hegde M, Donovan KF, Strand C, Sullender ME,
            Vaimberg EW, Goodale A, Root DE, Piccioni F, Doench JG
  TITLE     Optimized libraries for CRISPR-Cas9 genetic screens with multiple
            modalities.
  JOURNAL   Nat Commun. 2018 Dec 21;9(1):5416. doi: 10.1038/s41467-018-07901-8.
  PUBMED    30575746
REFERENCE   2 (bases 1 to 8343)
  AUTHORS   .
  TITLE     Direct Submission
  JOURNAL   Exported May 12, 2021 from SnapGene Server 1.1.58
            http://www.snapgene.com
FEATURES             Location/Qualifiers
     source          1..8343
                     /organism="synthetic DNA construct"
                     /mol_type="other DNA"
     primer_bind     67..87
                     /label=Puro-F
                     /note="Puromycin resistance gene, forward primer"
     misc_feature    186..774
                     /label=WPRE
                     /note="woodchuck hepatitis virus posttranscriptional
                     regulatory element"
     primer_bind     complement(239..259)
                     /label=WPRE-R
                     /note="WPRE, reverse primer"
     CDS             complement(657..668)
                     /codon_start=1
                     /product="Factor Xa recognition and cleavage site"
                     /label=Factor Xa site
                     /translation="IEGR"
     LTR             846..1079
                     /label=3' LTR (Delta-U3)
                     /note="self-inactivating 3' long terminal repeat (LTR) from
                     HIV-1"
     polyA_signal    1157..1278
                     /label=SV40 poly(A) signal
                     /note="SV40 polyadenylation signal"
     primer_bind     complement(1194..1213)
                     /label=SV40pA-R
                     /note="SV40 polyA, reverse primer"
     primer_bind     1248..1267
                     /label=EBV-rev
                     /note="SV40 polyA terminator, reverse primer"
     rep_origin      1318..1453
                     /label=SV40 ori
                     /note="SV40 origin of replication"
     primer_bind     1380..1399
                     /label=SV40pro-F
                     /note="SV40 promoter/origin, forward primer"
     primer_bind     complement(1473..1492)
                     /label=T7
                     /note="T7 promoter, forward primer"
     promoter        complement(1474..1492)
                     /label=T7 promoter
                     /note="promoter for bacteriophage T7 RNA polymerase"
     primer_bind     complement(1502..1519)
                     /label=M13 Forward
                     /note="In lacZ gene. Also called M13-F20 or M13 (-21)
                     Forward"
     primer_bind     complement(1502..1518)
                     /label=M13 fwd
                     /note="common sequencing primer, one of multiple similar
                     variants"
     primer_bind     complement(1511..1533)
                     /label=M13/pUC Forward
                     /note="In lacZ gene"
     rep_origin      1660..2115
                     /direction=RIGHT
                     /label=f1 ori
                     /note="f1 bacteriophage origin of replication; arrow
                     indicates direction of (+) strand synthesis"
     primer_bind     complement(1747..1766)
                     /label=F1ori-R
                     /note="F1 origin, reverse primer"
     primer_bind     1957..1978
                     /label=F1ori-F
                     /note="F1 origin, forward primer"
     promoter        2141..2245
                     /gene="bla"
                     /label=AmpR promoter
     CDS             2246..3106
                     /codon_start=1
                     /gene="bla"
                     /product="beta-lactamase"
                     /label=AmpR
                     /note="confers resistance to ampicillin, carbenicillin, and
                     related antibiotics"
                     /translation="MSIQHFRVALIPFFAAFCLPVFAHPETLVKVKDAEDQLGARVGYI
                     ELDLNSGKILESFRPEERFPMMSTFKVLLCGAVLSRIDAGQEQLGRRIHYSQNDLVEYS
                     PVTEKHLTDGMTVRELCSAAITMSDNTAANLLLTTIGGPKELTAFLHNMGDHVTRLDRW
                     EPELNEAIPNDERDTTMPVAMATTLRKLLTGELLTLASRQQLIDWMEADKVAGPLLRSA
                     LPAGWFIADKSGAGERGSRGIIAALGPDGKPSRIVVIYTTGSQATMDERNRQIAEIGAS
                     LIKHW"
     primer_bind     complement(2464..2483)
                     /label=Amp-R
                     /note="Ampicillin resistance gene, reverse primer"
     rep_origin      3277..3865
                     /direction=RIGHT
                     /label=ori
                     /note="high-copy-number ColE1/pMB1/pBR322/pUC origin of
                     replication"
     primer_bind     3766..3785
                     /label=pBR322ori-F
                     /note="pBR322 origin, forward primer"
     primer_bind     4019..4036
                     /label=L4440
                     /note="L4440 vector, forward primer"
     protein_bind    4153..4174
                     /label=CAP binding site
                     /bound_moiety="E. coli catabolite activator protein"
                     /note="CAP binding activates transcription in the presence
                     of cAMP."
     promoter        4189..4219
                     /label=lac promoter
                     /note="promoter for the E. coli lac operon"
     protein_bind    4227..4243
                     /label=lac operator
                     /bound_moiety="lac repressor encoded by lacI"
                     /note="The lac repressor binds to the lac operator to
                     inhibit transcription in E. coli. This inhibition can be
                     relieved by adding lactose or
                     isopropyl-beta-D-thiogalactopyranoside (IPTG)."
     primer_bind     4232..4254
                     /label=M13/pUC Reverse
                     /note="In lacZ gene"
     primer_bind     4251..4267
                     /label=M13 rev
                     /note="common sequencing primer, one of multiple similar
                     variants"
     primer_bind     4251..4267
                     /label=M13 Reverse
                     /note="In lacZ gene. Also called M13-rev"
     primer_bind     4286..4306
                     /label=T3
                     /note="T3 promoter, forward primer"
     promoter        4288..4306
                     /label=T3 promoter
                     /note="promoter for bacteriophage T3 RNA polymerase"
     promoter        4334..4560
                     /label=RSV promoter
                     /note="Rous sarcoma virus enhancer/promoter"
     LTR             4561..4741
                     /label=5' LTR (truncated)
                     /note="truncated 5' long terminal repeat (LTR) from HIV-1"
     misc_feature    4788..4913
                     /label=HIV-1 Psi
                     /note="packaging signal of human immunodeficiency virus
                     type 1"
     misc_feature    5406..5639
                     /label=RRE
                     /note="The Rev response element (RRE) of HIV-1 allows for
                     Rev-dependent mRNA export from the nucleus to the
                     cytoplasm."
     CDS             5824..5868
                     /codon_start=1
                     /product="antigenic peptide corresponding to amino acids
                     655 to 669 of the HIV envelope protein gp41 (Lutje Hulsik
                     et al., 2013)"
                     /label=gp41 peptide
                     /note="recognized by the 2H10 single-chain llama nanobody"
                     /translation="KNEQELLELDKWASL"
     promoter        6046..6286
                     /label=U6 promoter
                     /note="RNA polymerase III promoter for human U6 snRNA"
     primer_bind     6046..6066
                     /label=hU6-F
                     /note="Human U6 promoter, forward primer"
     primer_bind     6217..6236
                     /label=LKO.1 5'
                     /note="Human U6 promoter, forward primer"
     misc_feature    6468..6585
                     /label=cPPT/CTS
                     /note="central polypurine tract and central termination
                     sequence of HIV-1"
     promoter        6723..7901
                     /label=EF-1-alpha promoter
                     /note="strong constitutive promoter for human elongation
                     factor EF-1-alpha"
     intron          6954..7892
                     /label=EF-1-alpha intron A
                     /note="intron upstream of the start codon of human
                     EF-1-alpha"
     primer_bind     7849..7869
                     /label=EF1a-F
                     /note="Human elongation factor-1a promoter, forward primer"
     CDS             7914..170
                     /codon_start=1
                     /gene="pac from Streptomyces alboniger"
                     /product="puromycin N-acetyltransferase"
                     /label=PuroR
                     /note="confers resistance to puromycin"
                     /translation="MTEYKPTVRLATRDDVPRAVRTLAAAFADYPATRHTVDPDRHIER
                     VTELQELFLTRVGLDIGKVWVADDGAAVAVWTTPESVEAGAVFAEIGPRMAELSGSRLA
                     AQQQMEGLLAPHRPKEPAWFLATVGVSPDHQGKGLGSAVVLPGVEAAERAGVPAFLETS
                     APRNLPFYERLGFTVTADVEVPEGPRTWCMTRKPGA"
     primer_bind     complement(7914..7933)
                     /label=Puro-R
                     /note="Puromycin resistance gene, reverse primer. Also
                     called puro-variant-R"
ORIGIN
        1 tgctccccgg agtggaggcg gccgagcgcg ccggggtgcc cgccttcctg gagacctccg
       61 cgccccgcaa cctccccttc tacgagcggc tcggcttcac cgtcaccgcc gacgtcgagg
      121 tgcccgaagg accgcgcacc tggtgcatga cccgcaagcc cggtgcctga acgcgttaag
      181 tcgacaatca acctctggat tacaaaattt gtgaaagatt gactggtatt cttaactatg
      241 ttgctccttt tacgctatgt ggatacgctg ctttaatgcc tttgtatcat gctattgctt
      301 cccgtatggc tttcattttc tcctccttgt ataaatcctg gttgctgtct ctttatgagg
      361 agttgtggcc cgttgtcagg caacgtggcg tggtgtgcac tgtgtttgct gacgcaaccc
      421 ccactggttg gggcattgcc accacctgtc agctcctttc cgggactttc gctttccccc
      481 tccctattgc cacggcggaa ctcatcgccg cctgccttgc ccgctgctgg acaggggctc
      541 ggctgttggg cactgacaat tccgtggtgt tgtcggggaa atcatcgtcc tttccttggc
      601 tgctcgcctg tgttgccacc tggattctgc gcgggacgtc cttctgctac gtcccttcgg
      661 ccctcaatcc agcggacctt ccttcccgcg gcctgctgcc ggctctgcgg cctcttccgc
      721 gtcttcgcct tcgccctcag acgagtcgga tctccctttg ggccgcctcc ccgcgtcgac
      781 tttaagacca atgacttaca aggcagctgt agatcttagc cactttttaa aagaaaaggg
      841 gggactggaa gggctaattc actcccaacg aagacaagat ctgctttttg cttgtactgg
      901 gtctctctgg ttagaccaga tctgagcctg ggagctctct ggctaactag ggaacccact
      961 gcttaagcct caataaagct tgccttgagt gcttcaagta gtgtgtgccc gtctgttgtg
     1021 tgactctggt aactagagat ccctcagacc cttttagtca gtgtggaaaa tctctagcag
     1081 tacgtatagt agttcatgtc atcttattat tcagtattta taacttgcaa agaaatgaat
     1141 atcagagagt gagaggaact tgtttattgc agcttataat ggttacaaat aaagcaatag
     1201 catcacaaat ttcacaaata aagcattttt ttcactgcat tctagttgtg gtttgtccaa
     1261 actcatcaat gtatcttatc atgtctggct ctagctatcc cgcccctaac tccgcccatc
     1321 ccgcccctaa ctccgcccag ttccgcccat tctccgcccc atggctgact aatttttttt
     1381 atttatgcag aggccgaggc cgcctcggcc tctgagctat tccagaagta gtgaggaggc
     1441 ttttttggag gcctagggac gtacccaatt cgccctatag tgagtcgtat tacgcgcgct
     1501 cactggccgt cgttttacaa cgtcgtgact gggaaaaccc tggcgttacc caacttaatc
     1561 gccttgcagc acatccccct ttcgccagct ggcgtaatag cgaagaggcc cgcaccgatc
     1621 gcccttccca acagttgcgc agcctgaatg gcgaatgggn nnnnnnnnnn nnnnnnnnnn
     1681 nnnnnnnnnn nnnnnnnnnn nnnnnnnnnn nnnnnnnnnn nnnnnnnnnn nnnnnnnnnn
     1741 nnnnnnnnnn nnnnnnnnnn nnnnnnnnnn nnnnnnnnnn nnncnnnnnn nnnnnnnnnn
     1801 nnnnnnnnnn nnnnnnnnnn nnnnnnnnnn nnnnnnnnnn nnnnnnnnnn nnnnnnnnnn
     1861 nnnnnnnnnn nnnnnannnn nnnnnnnnnn nnnnnnnnnn nnnnnnnnnn nnnnnnnnnn
     1921 nnnnnccttt gacgttggag tccacgttct ttaatagtgg actcttgttc caaactggaa
     1981 caacactcaa ccctatctcg gtctattctt ttgatttata agggattttg ccgatttcgg
     2041 cctattggtt aaaaaatgag ctgatttaac aaaaatttaa cgcgaatttt aacaaaatat
     2101 taacgcttac aatttaggtg gcacttttcg gggaaatgtg cgcggaaccc ctatttgttt
     2161 atttttctaa atacattcaa atatgtatcc gctcatgaga caataaccct gataaatgct
     2221 tcaataatat tgaaaaagga agagtatgag tattcaacat ttccgtgtcg cccttattcc
     2281 cttttttgcg gcattttgcc ttcctgtttt tgctcaccca gaaacgctgg tgaaagtaaa
     2341 agatgctgaa gatcagttgg gtgcacgagt gggttacatc gaactggatc tcaacagcgg
     2401 taagatcctt gagagttttc gccccgaaga acgttttcca atgatgagca cttttaaagt
     2461 tctgctatgt ggcgcggtat tatcccgtat tgacgccggg caagagcaac tcggtcgccg
     2521 catacactat tctcagaatg acttggttga gtactcacca gtcacagaaa agcatcttac
     2581 ggatggcatg acagtaagag aattatgcag tgctgccata accatgagtg ataacactgc
     2641 ggccaactta cttctgacaa cgatcggagg accgaaggag ctaaccgctt ttttgcacaa
     2701 catgggggat catgtaactc gccttgatcg ttgggaaccg gagctgaatg aagccatacc
     2761 aaacgacgag cgtgacacca cgatgcctgt agcaatggca acaacgttgc gcaaactatt
     2821 aactggcgaa ctacttactc tagcttcccg gcaacaatta atagactgga tggaggcgga
     2881 taaagttgca ggaccacttc tgcgctcggc ccttccggct ggctggttta ttgctgataa
     2941 atctggagcc ggtgagcgtg ggtctcgcgg tatcattgca gcactggggc cagatggtaa
     3001 gccctcccgt atcgtagtta tctacacgac ggggagtcag gcaactatgg atgaacgaaa
     3061 tagacagatc gctgagatag gtgcctcact gattaagcat tggtaactgt cagaccaagt
     3121 ttactcatat atactttaga ttgatttaaa acttcatttt taatttaaaa ggatctaggt
     3181 gaagatcctt tttgataatc tcatgaccaa aatcccttaa cgtgagtttt cgttccactg
     3241 agcgtcagac cccgtagaaa agatcaaagg atcttcttga gatccttttt ttctgcgcgt
     3301 aatctgctgc ttgcaaacaa aaaaaccacc gctaccagcg gtggtttgtt tgccggatca
     3361 agagctacca actctttttc cgaaggtaac tggcttcagc agagcgcaga taccaaatac
     3421 tgttcttcta gtgtagccgt agttaggcca ccacttcaag aactctgtag caccgcctac
     3481 atacctcgct ctgctaatcc tgttaccagt ggctgctgcc agtggcgata agtcgtgtct
     3541 taccgggttg gactcaagac gatagttacc ggataaggcg cagcggtcgg gctgaacggg
     3601 gggttcgtgc acacagccca gcttggagcg aacgacctac accgaactga gatacctaca
     3661 gcgtgagcta tgagaaagcg ccacgcttcc cgaagggaga aaggcggaca ggtatccggt
     3721 aagcggcagg gtcggaacag gagagcgcac gagggagctt ccagggggaa acgcctggta
     3781 tctttatagt cctgtcgggt ttcgccacct ctgacttgag cgtcgatttt tgtgatgctc
     3841 gtcagggggg cggagcctat ggaaaaacgc cagcaacgcg gcctttttac ggttcctggc
     3901 cttttgctgg ccttttgctc acatgttctt tcctgcgtta tcccctgatt ctgtggataa
     3961 ccgtattacc gcctttgagt gagctgatac cgctcgccgc agccgaacga ccgagcgcag
     4021 cgagtcagtg agcgaggaag cggaagagcg cccaatacgc aaaccgcctc tccccgcgcg
     4081 ttggccgatt cattaatgca gctggcacga caggtttccc gactggaaag cgggcagtga
     4141 gcgcaacgca attaatgtga gttagctcac tcattaggca ccccaggctt tacactttat
     4201 gcttccggct cgtatgttgt gtggaattgt gagcggataa caatttcaca caggaaacag
     4261 ctatgaccat gattacgcca agcgcgcaat taaccctcac taaagggaac aaaagctgga
     4321 gctgcaagct taatgtagtc ttatgcaata ctcttgtagt cttgcaacat ggtaacgatg
     4381 agttagcaac atgccttaca aggagagaaa aagcaccgtg catgccgatt ggtggaagta
     4441 aggtggtacg atcgtgcctt attaggaagg caacagacgg gtctgacatg gattggacga
     4501 accactgaat tgccgcattg cagagatatt gtatttaagt gcctagctcg atacataaac
     4561 gggtctctct ggttagacca gatctgagcc tgggagctct ctggctaact agggaaccca
     4621 ctgcttaagc ctcaataaag cttgccttga gtgcttcaag tagtgtgtgc ccgtctgttg
     4681 tgtgactctg gtaactagag atccctcaga cccttttagt cagtgtggaa aatctctagc
     4741 agtggcgccc gaacagggac ttgaaagcga aagggaaacc agaggagctc tctcgacgca
     4801 ggactcggct tgctgaagcg cgcacggcaa gaggcgaggg gcggcgactg gtgagtacgc
     4861 caaaaatttt gactagcgga ggctagaagg agagagatgg gtgcgagagc gtcagtatta
     4921 agcgggggag aattagatcg cgatgggaaa aaattcggtt aaggccaggg ggaaagaaaa
     4981 aatataaatt aaaacatata gtatgggcaa gcagggagct agaacgattc gcagttaatc
     5041 ctggcctgtt agaaacatca gaaggctgta gacaaatact gggacagcta caaccatccc
     5101 ttcagacagg atcagaagaa cttagatcat tatataatac agtagcaacc ctctattgtg
     5161 tgcatcaaag gatagagata aaagacacca aggaagcttt agacaagata gaggaagagc
     5221 aaaacaaaag taagaccacc gcacagcaag cggccgctga tcttcagacc tggaggagga
     5281 gatatgaggg acaattggag aagtgaatta tataaatata aagtagtaaa aattgaacca
     5341 ttaggagtag cacccaccaa ggcaaagaga agagtggtgc agagagaaaa aagagcagtg
     5401 ggaataggag ctttgttcct tgggttcttg ggagcagcag gaagcactat gggcgcagcg
     5461 tcaatgacgc tgacggtaca ggccagacaa ttattgtctg gtatagtgca gcagcagaac
     5521 aatttgctga gggctattga ggcgcaacag catctgttgc aactcacagt ctggggcatc
     5581 aagcagctcc aggcaagaat cctggctgtg gaaagatacc taaaggatca acagctcctg
     5641 gggatttggg gttgctctgg aaaactcatt tgcaccactg ctgtgccttg gaatgctagt
     5701 tggagtaata aatctctgga acagatttgg aatcacacga cctggatgga gtgggacaga
     5761 gaaattaaca attacacaag cttaatacac tccttaattg aagaatcgca aaaccagcaa
     5821 gaaaagaatg aacaagaatt attggaatta gataaatggg caagtttgtg gaattggttt
     5881 aacataacaa attggctgtg gtatataaaa ttattcataa tgatagtagg aggcttggta
     5941 ggtttaagaa tagtttttgc tgtactttct atagtgaata gagttaggca gggatattca
     6001 ccattatcgt ttcagaccca cctcccaacc ccgaggggac ccagagaggg cctatttccc
     6061 atgattcctt catatttgca tatacgatac aaggctgtta gagagataat tagaattaat
     6121 ttgactgtaa acacaaagat attagtacaa aatacgtgac gtagaaagta ataatttctt
     6181 gggtagtttg cagttttaaa attatgtttt aaaatggact atcatatgct taccgtaact
     6241 tgaaagtatt tcgatttctt ggctttatat atcttgtgga aaggacgaaa caccggagac
     6301 gaccggtttt ttgcgtctct gtttcagagc tacagcagaa atgctgtagc aagttgaaat
     6361 aaggctagtc cgttatcaac ttgaaaaagt ggcaccgagt cggtgctttt ttgaattcaa
     6421 gcttggcgta actagatctt gagacaaatg gcagtattca tccacaattt taaaagaaaa
     6481 ggggggattg gggggtacag tgcaggggaa agaatagtag acataatagc aacagacata
     6541 caaactaaag aattacaaaa acaaattaca aaaattcaaa attttcgggt ttattacagg
     6601 gacagcagag atccactttg gcgccggctc agggggcccg ggtgcaaaga tggataaagt
     6661 tttaaacaga gaggaatctt tgcagctaat ggaccttcta ggtcttgaaa ggagtgggaa
     6721 ttggctccgg tgcccgtcag tgggcagagc gcacatcgcc cacagtcccc gagaagttgg
     6781 ggggaggggt cggcaattga tccggtgcct agagaaggtg gcgcggggta aactgggaaa
     6841 gtgatgtcgt gtactggctc cgcctttttc ccgagggtgg gggagaaccg tatataagtg
     6901 cagtagtcgc cgtgaacgtt ctttttcgca acgggtttgc cgccagaaca caggtaagtg
     6961 ccgtgtgtgg ttcccgcggg cctggcctct ttacgggtta tggcccttgc gtgccttgaa
     7021 ttacttccac ctggctgcag tacgtgattc ttgatcccga gcttcgggtt ggaagtgggt
     7081 gggagagttc gaggccttgc gcttaaggag ccccttcgcc tcgtgcttga gttgaggcct
     7141 ggcctgggcg ctggggccgc cgcgtgcgaa tctggtggca ccttcgcgcc tgtctcgctg
     7201 ctttcgataa gtctctagcc atttaaaatt tttgatgacc tgctgcgacg ctttttttct
     7261 ggcaagatag tcttgtaaat gcgggccaag atctgcacac tggtatttcg gtttttgggg
     7321 ccgcgggcgg cgacggggcc cgtgcgtccc agcgcacatg ttcggcgagg cggggcctgc
     7381 gagcgcggcc accgagaatc ggacgggggt agtctcaagc tggccggcct gctctggtgc
     7441 ctggcctcgc gccgccgtgt atcgccccgc cctgggcggc aaggctggcc cggtcggcac
     7501 cagttgcgtg agcggaaaga tggccgcttc ccggccctgc tgcagggagc tcaaaatgga
     7561 ggacgcggcg ctcgggagag cgggcgggtg agtcacccac acaaaggaaa agggcctttc
     7621 cgtcctcagc cgtcgcttca tgtgactcca cggagtaccg ggcgccgtcc aggcacctcg
     7681 attagttctc gagcttttgg agtacgtcgt ctttaggttg gggggagggg ttttatgcga
     7741 tggagtttcc ccacactgag tgggtggaga ctgaagttag gccagcttgg cacttgatgt
     7801 aattctcctt ggaatttgcc ctttttgagt ttggatcttg gttcattctc aagcctcaga
     7861 cagtggttca aagttttttt cttccatttc aggtgtcgtg acgtacggcc accatgaccg
     7921 agtacaagcc cacggtgcgc ctcgccaccc gcgacgacgt ccccagggcc gtacgcaccc
     7981 tcgccgccgc gttcgccgac taccccgcca cgcgccacac cgtcgatccg gaccgccaca
     8041 tcgagcgggt caccgagctg caagaactct tcctcacgcg cgtcgggctc gacatcggca
     8101 aggtgtgggt cgcggacgac ggcgccgccg tggcggtctg gaccacgccg gagagcgtcg
     8161 aagcgggggc ggtgttcgcc gagatcggcc cgcgcatggc cgagttgagc ggttcccggc
     8221 tggccgcgca gcaacagatg gaaggcctcc tggcgccgca ccggcccaag gagcccgcgt
     8281 ggttcctggc caccgtcgga gtctcgcccg accaccaggg caagggtctg ggcagcgccg
     8341 tcg
//
